>Addgene plasmid #236131 | EW216 PGK-ZNF250(1-4)-deImmunLink-NZF(FLP-IN) | addgene full sequence | sequence record 468449 | Addgene NGS Result
TACGCGTTCTACCGGGTAGGGGAGGCGCTTTTCCCAAGGCAGTCTGGAGCATGCGCTTTAGCAGCCCCGC
TGGGCACTTGGCGCTACACAAGTGGCCTCTGGCCTCGCACACATTCCACATCCACCGGTAGGCGCCAACC
GGCTCCGTTCTTTGGTGGCCCCTTCGCGCCACCTTCTACTCCTCCCCTAGTCAGGAAGTTCCCCCCCGCC
CCGCAGCTCGCGTCGTGCAGGACGTGACAAATGGAAGTAGCACGTCTCATTAGTCTCGTGCAGATGGACA
GCACCGCTGAGCAATGGAAGCGGGTAGGCCTTTGGGGCAGCGGCCAATAGCAGCTTTGCTCCTTCGCTTT
CTGGGCTCAGAGGCTGGGAAGGGGTGGGTCCGGGGGCGGGCTCAGGGGCGGGCTCAGGGGCGGGGCGGGC
GCCCGAAGGTCCTCCGGAGGCCCGGCATTCTGCACGCTTCAAAAGCGCACGTCTGCCGCGCTGTTCTCCT
CTTCCTCATCTCCGGGCCTTTCGACCTGCAGCCCAAGCTTCGCCACCATGTATATGTGCGTAGAGTGCGG
TAAATGTTTTGGGCGGAGTTCACATCTTTTGCAGCACCAACGTATTCACACAGGCGAGAAACCCTATGTT
TGCAGCGTGTGCGGTAAGGCGTTTAGCCAGTCCTCAGTCCTTTCCAAACACCGCCGCATACATACTGGTG
AGAAGCCATATGAATGTAATGAATGTGGCAAGGCTTTTAGAGTGAGTTCAGATCTCGCTCAACATCATAA
GATCCATACAGGAGAGAAGCCACACGAATGTTTGGAGTGTCGAAAGGCTTTTACTCAGCTCAGTCACCTC
ATTCAGCATCAGAGAATTCACGCTGCTGCATGGGAGCTAGGAATGTCTGGCGGATCTGAGGGCCAGAGCG
ACGAGAGAGCCCTGCTGGACCAGCTGCACACCCTGCTGAGCAACACCGACGCCACCGGCCTGGAGGAGAT
CGACAGAGCCCTGGGCATCCCCGAGCTGGTGAACCAGGGCCAGGCCCTGGAGCCCAAGCAGGACGGAGGC
TGGGGATCTATGGCCGAGGAATTCGTGACCCTGAAGGACGTGGGCATGGACTTCACCCTGGGCGACTGGG
AGCAGCTGGGCCTGGAGCAGGGCGACACCTTCTGGGACACCGCCCTGGACAACTGCCAGGACCTGTTCCT
GCTGGACCCCCCCGGCGGAGGAGACGGCCTTGGTTTGGGACACGAGAAGTTCCCCAGCGACCTGGACCTG
GACATGTTCAACGGCAGCCTGGAGTGCGACATGGAGAGCATCATCAGAAGCGAGCTGATGGACGCCGACG
GCCTGGACTTCAACTTCGACAGCTAGGCCGCTCGAGGAGGGCCCGAACAAAAACTCATCTCAGAAGAGGA
TCTGAATAGCGCCGTCGACCATCATCATAATCATCATTGAGTTTAAACCCGCTGATCAGCCTCGACTGTG
CCTTCTAGTTGCCAGCCATCTGTTGTTTGCCCCTCCCCCGTGCCTTCCTTGACCCTGGAAGGTGCCACTC
CCACTGTCCTTTCCTAATAAAATGAGGAAATTGCATCGCATTGTCTGAGTAGGTGTCATTCTATTCTGGG
GGGTGGGGTGGGGCAGGACAGCAAGGGGGAGGATTGGGAAGACAATAGCAGGCATGCTGGGGATGCGGTG
GGCTCTATGGAGATCTATCGATGTTCTGGGGATGCGGTGGGCTCTATGGCTTCTGAGGCGGAAAGAACCA
GCTGGGGCTCTAGGGGGTATCCCC
[124 nt withheld, positions 1775-1898]
C
[91 nt withheld, positions 1900-1990]
AGGGTGATGGTTCACGTACCTAGAAGTTCCTATTCCGAAGTTCCTATTCTCTAGAAAGTATAGGAACTTC
CTTGGCCAAAAAGCCTGAACTCACCGCGACGTCTGTCGAGAAGTTTCTGATCGAAAAGTTCGACAGCGTC
TCCGACCTGATGCAGCTCTCGGAGGGCGAAGAATCTCGTGCTTTCAGCTTCGATGTAGGAGGGCGTGGAT
ATGTCCTGCGGGTAAATAGCTGCGCCGATGGTTTCTACAAAGATCGTTATGTTTATCGGCACTTTGCATC
GGCCGCGCTCCCGATTCCGGAAGTGCTTGACATTGGGGAATTCAGCGAGAGCCTGACCTATTGCATCTCC
CGCCGTGCACAGGGTGTCACGTTGCAAGACCTGCCTGAAACCGAACTGCCCGCTGTTCTGCAGCCGGTCG
CGGAGGCCATGGATGCGATCGCTGCGGCCGATCTTAGCCAGACGAGCGGGTTCGGCCCATTCGGACCGCA
AGGAATCGGTCAATACACTACATGGCGTGATTTCATATGCGCGATTGCTGATCCCCATGTGTATCACTGG
CAAACTGTGATGGACGACACCGTCAGTGCGTCCGTCGCGCAGGCTCTCGATGAGCTGATGCTTTGGGCCG
AGGACTGCCCCGAAGTCCGGCACCTCGTGCACGCGGATTTCGGCTCCAACAATGTCCTGACGGACAATGG
CCGCATAACAGCGGTCATTGACTGGAGCGAGGCGATGTTCGGGGATTCCCAATACGAGGTCGCCAACATC
TTCTTCTGGAGGCCGTGGTTGGCTTGTATGGAGCAGCAGACGCGCTACTTCGAGCGGAGGCATCCGGAGC
TTGCAGGATCGCCGCGGCTCCGGGCGTATATGCTCCGCATTGGTCTTGACCAACTCTATCAGAGCTTGGT
TGACGGCAATTTCGATGATGCAGCTTGGGCGCAGGGTCGATGCGACGCAATCGTCCGATCCGGAGCCGGG
ACTGTCGGGCGTACACAAATCGCCCGCAGAAGCGCGGCCGTCTGGACCGATGGCTGTGTAGAAGTACTCG
CCGATAGTGGAAACCGACGCCCCAGCACTCGTCCGAGGGCAAAGGAATAGCACGTACTACGAGATTTCGA
TTCCACCGCCGCCTTCTATGAAAGGTTGGGCTTCGGAATCGTTTTCCGGGACGCCGGCTGGATGATCCTC
CAGCGCGGGGATCTCATGCTGGAGTTCTTCGCCCACCCCAACTTGTTTATTGCAGCTTATAATGGTTACA
AATAAAGCAATAGCATCACAAATTTCACAAATAAAGCATTTTTTTCACTGCATTCTAGTTGTGGTTTGTC
CAAACTCATCAATGTATCTTATCATGTCTGTATACCGTCGACCTCTAGCTAGAGCTTGGCGTAATCATGG
TCATAGCTGTTTCCTGTGTGAAATTGTTATCCGCTCACAATTCCACACAACATACGAGCCGGAAGCATAA
AGTGTAAAGCCTGGGGTGCCTAATGAGTGAGCTAACTCACATTAATTGCGTTGCGCTCACTGCCCGCTTT
CCAGTCGGGAAACCTGTCGTGCCAGCTGCATTAATGAATCGGCCAACGCGCGGGGAGAGGCGGTTTGCGT
ATTGGGCGCTCTTCCGCTTCCTCGCTCACTGACTCGCTGCGCTCGGTCGTTCGGCTGCGGCGAGCGGTAT
CAGCTCACTCAAAGGCGGTAATACGGTTATCCACAGAATCAGGGGATAACGCAGGAAAGAACATGTGAGC
AAAAGGCCAGCAAAAGGCCAGGAACCGTAAAAAGGCCGCGTTGCTGGCGTTTTTCCATAGGCTCCGCCCC
CCTGACGAGCATCACAAAAATCGACGCTCAAGTCAGAGGTGGCGAAACCCGACAGGACTATAAAGATACC
AGGCGTTTCCCCCTGGAAGCTCCCTCGTGCGCTCTCCTGTTCCGACCCTGCCGCTTACCGGATACCTGTC
CGCCTTTCTCCCTTCGGGAAGCGTGGCGCTTTCTCATAGCTCACGCTGTAGGTATCTCAGTTCGGTGTAG
GTCGTTCGCTCCAAGCTGGGCTGTGTGCACGAACCCCCCGTTCAGCCCGACCGCTGCGCCTTATCCGGTA
ACTATCGTCTTGAGTCCAACCCGGTAAGACACGACTTATCGCCACTGGCAGCAGCCACTGGTAACAGGAT
TAGCAGAGCGAGGTATGTAGGCGGTGCTACAGAGTTCTTGAAGTGGTGGCCTAACTACGGCTACACTAGA
AGAACAGTATTTGGTATCTGCGCTCTGCTGAAGCCAGTTACCTTCGGAAAAAGAGTTGGTAGCTCTTGAT
CCGGCAAACAAACCACCGCTGGTAGCGGTGGTTTTTTTGTTTGCAAGCAGCAGATTACGCGCAGAAAAAA
AGGATCTCAAGAAGATCCTTTGATCTTTTCTACGGGGTCTGACGCTCAGTGGAACGAAAACTCACGTTAA
GGGATTTTGGTCATGAGATTATCAAAAAGGATCTTCACCTAGATCCTTTTAAATTAAAAATGAAGTTTTA
AATCAATCTAAAGTATATATGAGTAAACTTGGTCTGACAGTTACCAATGCTTAATCAGTGAGGCACCTAT
CTCAGCGATCTGTCTATTTCGTTCATCCATAGTTGCCTGACTCCCCGTCGTGTAGATAACTACGATACGG
GAGGGCTTACCATCTGGCCCCAGTGCTGCAATGATACCGCGAGACCCACGCTCACCGGCTCCAGATTTAT
CAGCAATAAACCAGCCAGCCGGAAGGGCCGAGCGCAGAAGTGGTCCTGCAACTTTATCCGCCTCCATCCA
GTCTATTAATTGTTGCCGGGAAGCTAGAGTAAGTAGTTCGCCAGTTAATAGTTTGCGCAACGTTGTTGCC
ATTGCTACAGGCATCGTGGTGTCACGCTCGTCGTTTGGTATGGCTTCATTCAGCTCCGGTTCCCAACGAT
CAAGGCGAGTTACATGATCCCCCATGTTGTGCAAAAAAGCGGTTAGCTCCTTCGGTCCTCCGATCGTTGT
CAGAAGTAAGTTGGCCGCAGTGTTATCACTCATGGTTATGGCAGCACTGCATAATTCTCTTACTGTCATG
CCATCCGTAAGATGCTTTTCTGTGACTGGTGAGTACTCAACCAAGTCATTCTGAGAATAGTGTATGCGGC
GACCGAGTTGCTCTTGCCCGGCGTCAATACGGGATAATACCGCGCCACATAGCAGAACTTTAAAAGTGCT
CATCATTGGAAAACGTTCTTCGGGGCGAAAACTCTCAAGGATCTTACCGCTGTTGAGATCCAGTTCGATG
TAACCCACTCGTGCACCCAACTGATCTTCAGCATCTTTTACTTTCACCAGCGTTTCTGGGTGAGCAAAAA
CAGGAAGGCAAAATGCCGCAAAAAAGGGAATAAGGGCGACACGGAAATGTTGAATACTCATACTCTTCCT
TTTTCAATATTATTGAAGCATTTATCAGGGTTATTGTCTCATGAGCGGATACATATTTGAATGTATTTAG
AAAAATAAACAAATAGGGGTTCCGCGCACATTTCCCCGAAAAGTGCCACCTGACGTCGACGGATCGGGAG
ATCTCCCGATCCCCTATGGTGCACTCTCAGTACAATCTGCTCTGATGCCGCATAGTTAAGCCAGTATCTG
CTCCCTGCTTGTGTGTTGGAGGTCGCTGAGTAGTGCGCGAGCAAAATTTAAGCTACAACAAGGCAAGGCT
TGACCGACAATTGCATGAAGAATCTGCTTAGGGTTAGGCGTTTTGCGCTGCTTCGTACGGGCCAGATA
Features (pLannotate 1.2.2; 21 found; start..end, strand, type, name):
     14..513     +  promoter       PGK promoter: mouse phosphoglycerate kinase 1 promoter
    511..624     +  CDS            ZNF502 (fragment): ZN502_HUMAN - Experimental evidence at protein level: Swiss-Prot protein existence level 1. May be involved in transcriptional regulation. From Homo sapiens (Human).
    877..1044    +  CDS            Ncoa3 (fragment): NCOA3_MOUSE - Also known as Aib1, Pcip, Rac3, Tram1. Experimental evidence at protein level: Swiss-Prot protein existence level 1. Nuclear receptor coactivator that directly binds nuclear receptors and stimulates the transcriptional activities in a hormone- dependent fashion. Plays a central role in creating a multisubunit coactivator complex, probably via remodeling of chromatin. Involved in the coactivation of different nuclear receptors, such as for steroids (GR and ER), retinoids (RARs and RXRs), thyroid hormone (TRs), vitamin D3 (VDR) and prostanoids (PPARs). Displays histone acetyltransf
   1060..1203    +  CDS            ZNF473 (fragment): ZN473_HUMAN - Also known as KIAA1141, ZFP100. Experimental evidence at protein level: Swiss-Prot protein existence level 1. Involved in histone 3'-end pre-mRNA processing by associating with U7 snRNP and interacting with SLBP/pre-mRNA complex. Increases histone 3'-end pre-mRNA processing but has no effect on U7 snRNP levels, when overexpressed. Required for cell cycle progression from G1 to S phases. From Homo sapiens (Human).
   1219..1353    +  CDS            FOXO6 (fragment): FOXO6_HUMAN - Experimental evidence at protein level: Swiss-Prot protein existence level 1. Transcriptional activator. From Homo sapiens (Human).
   1466..1690    +  polyA_signal   bGH poly(A) signal: bovine growth hormone polyadenylation signal
   1706..1729    +  polyA_signal   bGH poly(A) signal (fragment): bovine growth hormone polyadenylation signal
   1733..1754    +  promoter       SV40 promoter (fragment): SV40 enhancer and early promoter
   1775..2008    +  rep_origin     f1 ori (fragment) (sequence partly withheld): f1 bacteriophage origin of replication; arrow indicates direction of (+) strand synthesis
   2013..2060    +  protein_bind   FRT: FLP-mediated recombination occurs in the 8-bp core sequence TCTAGAAA (Turan and Bode, 2011). FLP recombinase from the Saccharomyces cerevisiae 2μ plasmid
   2068..3090    +  CDS            HygR: aminoglycoside phosphotransferase from E. coli; aph(4)-Ia; confers resistance to hygromycin
   3100..3225    +  CDS            ble (fragment): BLE_KLEPN - Experimental evidence at protein level: Swiss-Prot protein existence level 1. Binding protein with a strong affinity to the bleomycin family of antibiotics. Binds to CL990; an antimitotic-antibiotic compound. From Klebsiella pneumoniae.
   3220..3341    +  polyA_signal   SV40 poly(A) signal: SV40 polyadenylation signal
   3414..3430    -  protein_bind   lac operator: The lac repressor binds to the lac operator to inhibit transcription in E. coli. This inhibition can be relieved by adding lactose or isopropyl-β-D-thiogalactopyranoside (IPTG). lac repressor encoded by lacI
   3438..3468    -  promoter       lac promoter: promoter for the E. coli lac operon
   3483..3504    -  protein_bind   CAP binding site: CAP binding activates transcription in the presence of cAMP. E. coli catabolite activator protein
   3517..3609    -  CDS            lacI (fragment): lac repressor; lacI; The lac repressor binds to the lac operator to inhibit transcription in E. coli. This inhibition can be relieved by adding lactose or isopropyl-β-D-thiogalactopyranoside (IPTG).
   3792..4380    -  rep_origin     ori: high-copy-number ColE1/pMB1/pBR322/pUC origin of replication
   4551..5411    -  CDS            AmpR: β-lactamase; bla; confers resistance to ampicillin, carbenicillin, and related antibiotics
   5412..5516    -  promoter       AmpR promoter: bla
   5575..5627    -  misc_feature   bom (fragment): basis of mobility region from pBR322
