[The description below was written by a language model from this plasmid's Addgene catalogue record and pLannotate feature annotations shown in this document.]
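Description:
EW216 PGK-ZNF250(1-4)-deImmunLink-NZF(FLP-IN) is a 5.8 kb mammalian expression plasmid built on a FLP-IN type backbone, designed for site-specific integration into a genomic FRT landing site. It is propagated in E. coli as a high-copy plasmid through a ColE1/pUC-type origin with ampicillin selection (AmpR under its own bla promoter). Remnants of an f1 origin and lac regulatory sequences are also annotated.

The payload is a synthetic transcription factor driven by the mouse PGK promoter and terminated by a bGH polyadenylation signal. According to the record, it consists of the ZNF250-derived fingers (1-4) of a ZNF35/ZNF250 zinc finger array, joined through a deimmunized linker to the NZF transcriptional activation domain. The automated annotation is consistent with this. It finds a short zinc finger protein match at the start of the open reading frame (labelled ZNF502, probably by homology among C2H2 fingers), followed by fragments of NCOA3, ZNF473 and a FOXO family protein, which appear to be the three parts of the NZF activator.

Downstream sits an FRT site immediately followed by a hygromycin resistance coding sequence with an SV40 poly(A) signal but no complete promoter of its own. In the usual Flp-In arrangement, this marker is expressed only after FLP-mediated recombination places it behind a promoter at the landing site. The catalogue entry lists puromycin as the mammalian selectable marker, whereas the sequence annotation shows HygR and no puromycin gene, and the record does not resolve this discrepancy.

The plasmid comes from work on machine-guided deimmunization of therapeutic proteins. It is presumably used to test whether this human-derived, deimmunized synthetic activator retains its function.
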