Addgene plasmid #236131: EW216 PGK-ZNF250(1-4)-deImmunLink-NZF(FLP-IN)
Purpose: Plasmid encoding the ZNF250-derived portion of the ZNF35/ZNF250 zinc finger array attached by a deimmunized linker to the NZF transcriptional activation domain, under control of PGK promoter
Depositing lab: Xiaojing Gao. Depositing organization: Stanford University. Publication: Machine-guided dual-objective protein engineering for deimmunization and therapeutic functions. Wolfsberg E, Paul JS, Tycko J, Chen B, Bassik MC, Bintu L, Alizadeh AA, Gao XJ. Cell Syst. 2025 Jul 16;16(7):101299. doi: 10.1016/j.cels.2025.101299. Epub 2025 Jun 3. PubMed 40466641.
Backbone
  Vector backbone: FLP-IN
  Vector type: Mammalian Expression
  Selectable markers: Puromycin
Growth in bacteria
  Bacterial resistance: Ampicillin, 100 μg/mL
  Growth temperature: 37°C
  Growth strain: DH5alpha
  Copy number: High Copy
Gene/Insert
  Gene/Insert name: ZNF250(1-4)-deImmunLink-NZF
  Species: Synthetic
  Promoter: PGK
  Cloning method: Gibson Cloning
Terms and licenses: Academic/Nonprofit Terms; Industry Terms: Not Available to Industry
Depositor comments: See https://benchling.com/s/seq-M8JW1O8oYmyLGbQOjY91?m=slm-ddpd5b5lpxW5w4Xfqe4Ufor annotated sequence. Please visit https://doi.org/10.1101/2025.02.24.639918 for bioRxiv preprint.
How to cite: EW216 PGK-ZNF250(1-4)-deImmunLink-NZF(FLP-IN) was a gift from Xiaojing Gao (Addgene plasmid # 236131 ; http://n2t.net/addgene:236131 ; RRID:Addgene_236131)
